Addgene plasmid #118070: Flag-Rabin8
Purpose: Expresses Flag-tagged human Rabin8 in mammalian cells
Depositing lab: Ken-Ichi Takemaru. Depositing organization: Stony Brook University. Publication: Chibby promotes ciliary vesicle formation and basal body docking during airway cell differentiation. Burke MC, Li FQ, Cyge B, Arashiro T, Brechbuhl HM, Chen X, Siller SS, Weiss MA, O'Connell CB, Love D, Westlake CJ, Reynolds SD, Kuriyama R, Takemaru K. J Cell Biol. 2014 Oct 13;207(1):123-37. doi: 10.1083/jcb.201406140. PubMed 25313408.
Backbone
  Vector backbone: pCD-betaG-FLAG
  Vector type: Mammalian Expression
Growth in bacteria
  Bacterial resistance: Ampicillin, 100 μg/mL
  Growth temperature: 37°C
  Growth strain: DH5alpha
  Copy number: High Copy
Gene/Insert
  Gene/Insert name: human Rabin8
  Species: H. sapiens (human)
  Entrez Gene: RAB3IP (a.k.a. RABIN3, RABIN8)
  Promoter: CMV
  Tag / fusion protein: Flag (N terminal on backbone)
  Cloning method: Restriction Enzyme; 5′ cloning site Bgl II (not destroyed); 3′ cloning site XhoI (not destroyed)
  Sequencing primers: 5′ GCGTGCCTAATGGGAGGTCT
Terms and licenses: Academic/Nonprofit Terms; Industry Terms: Not Available to Industry
How to cite: Flag-Rabin8 was a gift from Ken-Ichi Takemaru (Addgene plasmid # 118070 ; http://n2t.net/addgene:118070 ; RRID:Addgene_118070)
