[The description below was written by a language model from this plasmid's Addgene catalogue record and pLannotate feature annotations shown in this document.]
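Description:
Flag-Rabin8 is a mammalian expression plasmid of about 5.5 kb, built on the pCD-betaG-FLAG backbone, that produces human Rabin8 (RAB3IP) with an N-terminal FLAG epitope supplied by the vector. It is maintained in E. coli through a high-copy ColE1/pUC-type origin and selected with ampicillin via the β-lactamase gene and its native promoter. An f1 phage origin is also present, along with remnants of a lac cloning region (lac promoter, operator, CAP site, and lacI and lacZα fragments) that are backbone leftovers. The feature table shows no mammalian selection marker, which suggests transient rather than drug-selected expression.

The catalogue lists the promoter as CMV, and sequence annotation identifies it more specifically as the simian cytomegalovirus IE94 major immediate-early enhancer/promoter, spanning roughly the first kilobase. Downstream lie an SP6 promoter, a short FLAG-coding segment (annotated as a fragment of 3xFLAG, consistent with a single tag), and then the RAB3IP open reading frame, inserted between BglII and XhoI sites that both remain intact. An SV40 polyadenylation signal follows the insert, although it is annotated on the opposite strand. T7 (partial) and T3 promoters downstream of the insert point back towards it, so the phage promoters flanking the insert could in principle support in vitro transcription.

Rabin8 is a guanine nucleotide exchange factor that activates RAB8A and RAB8B and promotes polarized delivery of Rab8 vesicles. The associated study concerns ciliary vesicle formation and basal body docking, so the construct is suited to detecting, localizing or immunoprecipitating FLAG-tagged Rabin8 in transfected mammalian cells.
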