Features (pLannotate 1.2.2; 16 found; start..end, strand, type, name):
      1..978     +  promoter       CMV IE94 promoter: enhancer/promoter region of simian cytomegalovirus major immediate early transcription unit IE94
   1013..1031    +  promoter       SP6 promoter: promoter for bacteriophage SP6 RNA polymerase
   1069..1095    +  CDS            3xFLAG (fragment): three tandem FLAG® epitope tags
   1096..2475    +  CDS            RAB3IP: RAB3I_HUMAN - Also known as RABIN8. Experimental evidence at protein level: Swiss-Prot protein existence level 1. Guanine nucleotide exchange factor (GEF) which may activate RAB8A and RAB8B (PubMed:12221131, PubMed:26824392). Promotes the exchange of GDP to GTP, converting inactive GDP-bound Rab proteins into their active GTP-bound form (PubMed:12221131, PubMed:26824392). Mediates the release of GDP from RAB8A and RAB8B but not from RAB3A or RAB5 (PubMed:20937701, PubMed:26824392). Modulates actin organization and promotes polarized transport of RAB8A-specific vesicles to the cell surface (Pub
   2494..2511    -  promoter       T7 promoter (fragment): promoter for bacteriophage T7 RNA polymerase
   2516..2650    -  polyA_signal   SV40 poly(A) signal: SV40 polyadenylation signal
   2763..2781    -  promoter       T3 promoter: promoter for bacteriophage T3 RNA polymerase
   2826..2842    -  protein_bind   lac operator: The lac repressor binds to the lac operator to inhibit transcription in E. coli. This inhibition can be relieved by adding lactose or isopropyl-β-D-thiogalactopyranoside (IPTG). lac repressor encoded by lacI
   2850..2880    -  promoter       lac promoter: promoter for the E. coli lac operon
   2895..2916    -  protein_bind   CAP binding site: CAP binding activates transcription in the presence of cAMP. E. coli catabolite activator protein
   2929..3021    -  CDS            lacI (fragment): lac repressor; lacI; The lac repressor binds to the lac operator to inhibit transcription in E. coli. This inhibition can be relieved by adding lactose or isopropyl-β-D-thiogalactopyranoside (IPTG).
   3204..3792    -  rep_origin     ori: high-copy-number ColE1/pMB1/pBR322/pUC origin of replication
   3963..4823    -  CDS            AmpR: β-lactamase; bla; confers resistance to ampicillin, carbenicillin, and related antibiotics
   4824..4928    -  promoter       AmpR promoter: bla
   4981..5409    -  rep_origin     f1 ori (sequence partly withheld): f1 bacteriophage origin of replication; arrow indicates direction of (+) strand synthesis
   5414..5480    -  CDS            lacZα (fragment): LacZα fragment of β-galactosidase; lacZ fragment
>Addgene plasmid #118070 | Flag-Rabin8 | addgene full sequence | sequence record 230386 | Addgene NGS Result
GCCAATTCAATATGGCGTATATGGACTCATGCCAATTCAATATGGTGGATCTGGACCTGTGCCAATTCAA
TATGGCGTATATGGACTCGTGCCAATTCAATATGGTGGATCTGGACCCCAGCCAATTCAATATGGCGGAC
TTGGCACCATGCCAATTCAATATGGCGGACCTGGCACTGTGCCAACTGGGGAGGGGTCTACTTGGCACGG
TGCCAAGTTTGAGGAGGGGTCTTGGCCCTGTGCCAAGTCCGCCATATTGAATTGGCATGGTGCCAATAAT
GGCGGCCATATTGGCTATATGCCAGGATCAATATATAGGCAATATCCAATATGGCCCTATGCCAATATGG
CTATTGGCCAGGTTCAATACTATGTATTGGCCCTATGCCATATAGTATTCCATATATGGGTTTTCCTATT
GACGTAGATAGCCCCTCCCAATGGGCGGTCCCATATACCATATATGGGGCTTCCTAATACCGCCCATAGC
CACTCCCCCATTGACGTCAATGGTCTCTATATATGGTCTTTCCTATTGACGTCATATGGGCGGTCCTATT
GACGTATATGGCGCCTCCCCCATTGACGTCAATTACGGTAAATGGCCCGCCTGGCTCAATGCCCATTGAC
GTCAATAGGACCACCCACCATTGACGTCAATGGGATGGCTCATTGCCCATTCATATCCGTTCTCACGCCC
CCTATTGACGTCAATGACGGTAAATGGCCCACTTGGCAGTACATCAATATCTATTAATAGTAACTTGGCA
AGTACATTACTATTGGAAGTACGCCAGGGTACATTGGCAGTACTCCCATTGACGTCAATGGCGGTAAATG
GCCCGCGATGGCTGCCAAGTACATCCCCATTGACGTCAATGGGGAGGGGCAATGACGCAAATGGGCGTTC
CATTGACGTAAATGGGCGGTAGGCGTGCCTAATGGGAGGTCTATATAAGCAATGCTCGTTTAGGGAACCG
CCATTCTGCCTGGGGACGTCGGAGCAAGCTTGATTTAGGTGACACTATAGAATACAAGCTACTTGTTCTT
TTTGCAGGATCCACCATGGATTACAAGGATGACGACGATAAGATCTTGGCTAATGATCCCTTGGAAGGCT
TCCATGAAGTAAACCTTGCTTCACCTACTTCTCCGGACCTTCTTGGTGTGTATGAATCAGGAACTCAAGA
GCAGACTACCTCACCAAGTGTCATCTACCGGCCACACCCTTCAGCTTTATCCTCTGTACCTATCCAGGCA
AATGCATTAGATGTTTCTGAACTTCCTACACAACCCGTGTATTCATCCCCCAGACGTTTAAATTGTGCGG
AAATATCTAGTATCAGCTTTCATGTTACAGACCCAGCCCCTTGCTCTACCTCTGGAGTCACAGCTGGATT
AACTAAATTAACTACAAGAAAGGACAACTATAATGCAGAGAGAGAGTTTTTACAGGGTGCTACTATAACA
GAGGCTTGCGATGGCAGTGATGATATTTTTGGGTTGAGTACTGATAGTCTGTCTCGTTTACGAAGCCCAT
CTGTTTTGGAAGTTAGAGAAAAGGGCTATGAACGATTAAAAGAAGAACTCGCAAAAGCTCAGAGGGAACT
GAAGTTAAAAGATGAAGAATGTGAGAGGCTTTCAAAAGTGCGAGATCAACTTGGACAGGAATTGGAAGAA
CTCACAGCTAGTCTATTTGAGGAAGCTCATAAAATGGTGAGAGAAGCAAATATCAAGCAGGCAACAGCAG
AAAAACAGCTAAAAGAAGCACAAGGAAAAATTGATGTACTTCAAGCTGAAGTAGCTGCATTGAAGACACT
TGTATTGTCCAGTTCTCCAACATCACCTACGCAGGAGCCTTTGCCAGGTGGAAAGACACCTTTTAAAAAG
GGGCATACAAGAAATAAAAGCACAAGCAGTGCTATGAGTGGCAGTCATCAGGACCTCAGTGTGATACAGC
CAATTGTAAAAGACTGCAAAGAGGCTGACTTATCCTTGTATAATGAATTCCGATTGTGGAAGGATGAGCC
CACAATGGACAGGACGTGTCCTTTCTTAGACAAAATCTACCAGGAAGATATCTTTCCATGTTTAACATTC
TCAAAAAGTGAGTTGGCTTCAGCTGTTCTGGAGGCTGTGGAAAACAATACTCTAAGCATTGAACCAGTGG
GATTACAACCTATCCGGTTTGTGAAAGCTTCTGCAGTTGAATGCGGAGGACCAAAAAAATGTGCTCTCAC
TGGCCAGAGTAAGTCCTGTAAACACAGAATTAAATTAGGGGACTCAAGCAACTATTATTATATTTCTCCT
TTTTGCAGATACAGGATCACTTCTGTATGTAACTTTTTTACATACATTCGATACATTCAGCAGGGACTCG
TGAAACAGCAGGATGTTGATCAGATGTTTTGGGAGGTTATGCAGTTGAGAAAAGAGATGTCATTGGCAAA
GCTGGGTTATTTCAAAGAGGAACTCTGACTCGAGCCTCTAGAACTATAGTGAGTCGTATTACGTAGATCC
AGACATGATAAGATACATTGATGAGTTTGGACAAACCACAACTAGAATGCAGTGAAAAAAATGCTTTATT
TGTGAAATTTGTGATGCTATTGCTTTATTTGTAACCATTATAAGCTGCAATAAACAAGTTAACAACAACA
ATTGCATTCATTTTATGTTTCAGGTTCAGGGGGAGGTGTGGGAGGTTTTTTAATTCGCGGCCGCGGCGCC
AATGCATTGGGCCCGGTACCCAGCTTTTGTTCCCTTTAGTGAGGGTTAATTGCGCGCTTGGCGTAATCAT
GGTCATAGCTGTTTCCTGTGTGAAATTGTTATCCGCTCACAATTCCACACAACATACGAGCCGGGAGCAT
AAAGTGTAAAGCCTGGGGTGCCTAATGAGTGAGCTAACTCACATTAATTGCGTTGCGCTCACTGCCCGCT
TTCCAGTCGGGAAACCTGTCGTGCCAGCTGCATTAATGAATCGGCCAACGCGCGGGGAGAGGCGGTTTGC
GTATTGGGCGCTCTTCCGCTTCCTCGCTCACTGACTCGCTGCGCTCGGTCGTTCGGCTGCGGCGAGCGGT
ATCAGCTCACTCAAAGGCGGTAATACGGTTATCCACAGAATCAGGGGATAACGCAGGAAAGAACATGTGA
GCAAAAGGCCAGCAAAAGGCCAGGAACCGTAAAAAGGCCGCGTTGCTGGCGTTTTTCCATAGGCTCCGCC
CCCCTGACGAGCATCACAAAAATCGACGCTCAAGTCAGAGGTGGCGAAACCCGACAGGACTATAAAGATA
CCAGGCGTTTCCCCCTGGAAGCTCCCTCGTGCGCTCTCCTGTTCCGACCCTGCCGCTTACCGGATACCTG
TCCGCCTTTCTCCCTTCGGGAAGCGTGGCGCTTTCTCATAGCTCACGCTGTAGGTATCTCAGTTCGGTGT
AGGTCGTTCGCTCCAAGCTGGGCTGTGTGCACGAACCCCCCGTTCAGCCCGACCGCTGCGCCTTATCCGG
TAACTATCGTCTTGAGTCCAACCCGGTAAGACACGACTTATCGCCACTGGCAGCAGCCACTGGTAACAGG
ATTAGCAGAGCGAGGTATGTAGGCGGTGCTACAGAGTTCTTGAAGTGGTGGCCTAACTACGGCTACACTA
GAAGAACAGTATTTGGTATCTGCGCTCTGCTGAAGCCAGTTACCTTCGGAAAAAGAGTTGGTAGCTCTTG
ATCCGGCAAACAAACCACCGCTGGTAGCGGTGGTTTTTTTGTTTGCAAGCAGCAGATTACGCGCAGAAAA
AAAGGATCTCAAGAAGATCCTTTGATCTTTTCTACGGGGTCTGACGCTCAGTGGAACGAAAACTCACGTT
AAGGGATTTTGGTCATGAGATTATCAAAAAGGATCTTCACCTAGATCCTTTTAAATTAAAAATGAAGTTT
TAAATCAATCTAAAGTATATATGAGTAAACTTGGTCTGACAGTTACCAATGCTTAATCAGTGAGGCACCT
ATCTCAGCGATCTGTCTATTTCGTTCATCCATAGTTGCCTGACTCCCCGTCGTGTAGATAACTACGATAC
GGGAGGGCTTACCATCTGGCCCCAGTGCTGCAATGATACCGCGAGACCCACGCTCACCGGCTCCAGATTT
ATCAGCAATAAACCAGCCAGCCGGAAGGGCCGAGCGCAGAAGTGGTCCTGCAACTTTATCCGCCTCCATC
CAGTCTATTAATTGTTGCCGGGAAGCTAGAGTAAGTAGTTCGCCAGTTAATAGTTTGCGCAACGTTGTTG
CCATTGCTACAGGCATCGTGGTGTCACGCTCGTCGTTTGGTATGGCTTCATTCAGCTCCGGTTCCCAACG
ATCAAGGCGAGTTACATGATCCCCCATGTTGTGCAAAAAAGCGGTTAGCTCCTTCGGTCCTCCGATCGTT
GTCAGAAGTAAGTTGGCCGCAGTGTTATCACTCATGGTTATGGCAGCACTGCATAATTCTCTTACTGTCA
TGCCATCCGTAAGATGCTTTTCTGTGACTGGTGAGTACTCAACCAAGTCATTCTGAGAATAGTGTATGCG
GCGACCGAGTTGCTCTTGCCCGGCGTCAATACGGGATAATACCGCGCCACATAGCAGAACTTTAAAAGTG
CTCATCATTGGAAAACGTTCTTCGGGGCGAAAACTCTCAAGGATCTTACCGCTGTTGAGATCCAGTTCGA
TGTAACCCACTCGTGCACCCAACTGATCTTCAGCATCTTTTACTTTCACCAGCGTTTCTGGGTGAGCAAA
AACAGGAAGGCAAAATGCCGCAAAAAAGGGAATAAGGGCGACACGGAAATGTTGAATACTCATACTCTTC
CTTTTTCAATATTATTGAAGCATTTATCAGGGTTATTGTCTCATGAGCGGATACATATTTGAATGTATTT
AGAAAAATAAACAAATAGGGGTTCCGCGCACATTTCCCCGAAAAGTGCCACCTAAATTGTAAGCGTTAAT
ATTTTGTTAAAATTCGCGTTAAATTTTTGTTAAATCAGCTCATTTTTTAACCAATAGGCCGAAATCGGCA
AAATCCCTTATAAATCAAAAGAATAGACCGAGATAGGGT
[37 nt withheld, positions 5080-5116]
AAAGAACGTGGACTCCAACGTCAAAGG
[49 nt withheld, positions 5144-5192]
T
[91 nt withheld, positions 5194-5284]
G
[124 nt withheld, positions 5286-5409]
CCCATTCGCCATTCAGGCTGCGCAACTGTTGGGAAGGGCGATCGGTGCGGGCCTCTTCGCTATTACGCCA
GTCGACC
